>Addgene plasmid #248002 | pET28-hisSumo-KE-Des27.6 | addgene full sequence | sequence record 494346 | Addgene NGS Result
TGAGATCCGGCTGCTAACAAAGCCCGAAAGGAAGCTGAGTTGGCTGCTGCCACCGCTGAGCAATAACTAG
CATAACCCCTTGGGGCCTCTAAACGGGTCTTGAGGGGTTTTTTGCTGAAAGGAGGAACTATATCCGGATT
GGCGAATGGG
[124 nt withheld, positions 151-274]
C
[91 nt withheld, positions 276-366]
A
[49 nt withheld, positions 368-416]
CCTTTGACGTTGGAGTCCACGTTCTTT
[37 nt withheld, positions 444-480]
ACCCTATCTCGGTCTATTCTTTTGATTTATAAGGGATTTTGCCGATTTCGGCCTATTGGTTAAAAAATGA
GCTGATTTAACAAAAATTTAACGCGAATTTTAACAAAATATTAACGCTTACAATTTAGGTGGCACTTTTC
GGGGAAATGTGCGCGGAACCCCTATTTGTTTATTTTTCTAAATACATTCAAATATGTATCCGCTCATGAA
TTAATTCTTAGAAAAACTCATCGAGCATCAAATGAAACTGCAATTTATTCATATCAGGATTATCAATACC
ATATTTTTGAAAAAGCCGTTTCTGTAATGAAGGAGAAAACTCACCGAGGCAGTTCCATAGGATGGCAAGA
TCCTGGTATCGGTCTGCGATTCCGACTCGTCCAACATCAATACAACCTATTAATTTCCCCTCGTCAAAAA
TAAGGTTATCAAGTGAGAAATCACCATGAGTGACGACTGAATCCGGTGAGAATGGCAAAAGTTTATGCAT
TTCTTTCCAGACTTGTTCAACAGGCCAGCCATTACGCTCGTCATCAAAATCACTCGCATCAACCAAACCG
TTATTCATTCGTGATTGCGCCTGAGCGAGACGAAATACGCGATCGCTGTTAAAAGGACAATTACAAACAG
GAATCGAATGCAACCGGCGCAGGAACACTGCCAGCGCATCAACAATATTTTCACCTGAATCAGGATATTC
TTCTAATACCTGGAATGCTGTTTTCCCGGGGATCGCAGTGGTGAGTAACCATGCATCATCAGGAGTACGG
ATAAAATGCTTGATGGTCGGAAGAGGCATAAATTCCGTCAGCCAGTTTAGTCTGACCATCTCATCTGTAA
CATCATTGGCAACGCTACCTTTGCCATGTTTCAGAAACAACTCTGGCGCATCGGGCTTCCCATACAATCG
ATAGATTGTCGCACCTGATTGCCCGACATTATCGCGAGCCCATTTATACCCATATAAATCAGCATCCATG
TTGGAATTTAATCGCGGCCTAGAGCAAGACGTTTCCCGTTGAATATGGCTCATAACACCCCTTGTATTAC
TGTTTATGTAAGCAGACAGTTTTATTGTTCATGACCAAAATCCCTTAACGTGAGTTTTCGTTCCACTGAG
CGTCAGACCCCGTAGAAAAGATCAAAGGATCTTCTTGAGATCCTTTTTTTCTGCGCGTAATCTGCTGCTT
GCAAACAAAAAAACCACCGCTACCAGCGGTGGTTTGTTTGCCGGATCAAGAGCTACCAACTCTTTTTCCG
AAGGTAACTGGCTTCAGCAGAGCGCAGATACCAAATACTGTCCTTCTAGTGTAGCCGTAGTTAGGCCACC
ACTTCAAGAACTCTGTAGCACCGCCTACATACCTCGCTCTGCTAATCCTGTTACCAGTGGCTGCTGCCAG
TGGCGATAAGTCGTGTCTTACCGGGTTGGACTCAAGACGATAGTTACCGGATAAGGCGCAGCGGTCGGGC
TGAACGGGGGGTTCGTGCACACAGCCCAGCTTGGAGCGAACGACCTACACCGAACTGAGATACCTACAGC
GTGAGCTATGAGAAAGCGCCACGCTTCCCGAAGGGAGAAAGGCGGACAGGTATCCGGTAAGCGGCAGGGT
CGGAACAGGAGAGCGCACGAGGGAGCTTCCAGGGGGAAACGCCTGGTATCTTTATAGTCCTGTCGGGTTT
CGCCACCTCTGACTTGAGCGTCGATTTTTGTGATGCTCGTCAGGGGGGCGGAGCCTATGGAAAAACGCCA
GCAACGCGGCCTTTTTACGGTTCCTGGCCTTTTGCTGGCCTTTTGCTCACATGTTCTTTCCTGCGTTATC
CCCTGATTCTGTGGATAACCGTATTACCGCCTTTGAGTGAGCTGATACCGCTCGCCGCAGCCGAACGACC
GAGCGCAGCGAGTCAGTGAGCGAGGAAGCGGAAGAGCGCCTGATGCGGTATTTTCTCCTTACGCATCTGT
GCGGTATTTCACACCGCAATGGTGCACTCTCAGTACAATCTGCTCTGATGCCGCATAGTTAAGCCAGTAT
ACACTCCGCTATCGCTACGTGACTGGGTCATGGCTGCGCCCCGACACCCGCCAACACCCGCTGACGCGCC
CTGACGGGCTTGTCTGCTCCCGGCATCCGCTTACAGACAAGCTGTGACCGTCTCCGGGAGCTGCATGTGT
CAGAGGTTTTCACCGTCATCACCGAAACGCGCGAGGCAGCTGCGGTAAAGCTCATCAGCGTGGTCGTGAA
GCGATTCACAGATGTCTGCCTGTTCATCCGCGTCCAGCTCGTTGAGTTTCTCCAGAAGCGTTAATGTCTG
GCTTCTGATAAAGCGGGCCATGTTAAGGGCGGTTTTTTCCTGTTTGGTCACTGATGCCTCCGTGTAAGGG
GGATTTCTGTTCATGGGGGTAATGATACCGATGAAACGAGAGAGGATGCTCACGATACGGGTTACTGATG
ATGAACATGCCCGGTTACTGGAACGTTGTGAGGGTAAACAACTGGCGGTATGGATGCGGCGGGACCAGAG
AAAAATCACTCAGGGTCAATGCCAGCGCTTCGTTAATACAGATGTAGGTGTTCCACAGGGTAGCCAGCAG
CATCCTGCGATGCAGATCCGGAACATAATGGTGCAGGGCGCTGACTTCCGCGTTTCCAGACTTTACGAAA
CACGGAAACCGAAGACCATTCATGTTGTTGCTCAGGTCGCAGACGTTTTGCAGCAGCAGTCGCTTCACGT
TCGCTCGCGTATCGGTGATTCATTCTGCTAACCAGTAAGGCAACCCCGCCAGCCTAGCCGGGTCCTCAAC
GACAGGAGCACGATCATGCGCACCCGTGGGGCCGCCATGCCGGCGATAATGGCCTGCTTCTCGCCGAAAC
GTTTGGTGGCGGGACCAGTGACGAAGGCTTGAGCGAGGGCGTGCAAGATTCCGAATACCGCAAGCGACAG
GCCGATCATCGTCGCGCTCCAGCGAAAGCGGTCCTCGCCGAAAATGACCCAGAGCGCTGCCGGCACCTGT
CCTACGAGTTGCATGATAAAGAAGACAGTCATAAGTGCGGCGACGATAGTCATGCCCCGCGCCCACCGGA
AGGAGCTGACTGGGTTGAAGGCTCTCAAGGGCATCGGTCGAGATCCCGGTGCCTAATGAGTGAGCTAACT
TACATTAATTGCGTTGCGCTCACTGCCCGCTTTCCAGTCGGGAAACCTGTCGTGCCAGCTGCATTAATGA
ATCGGCCAACGCGCGGGGAGAGGCGGTTTGCGTATTGGGCGCCAGGGTGGTTTTTCTTTTCACCAGTGAG
ACGGGCAACAGCTGATTGCCCTTCACCGCCTGGCCCTGAGAGAGTTGCAGCAAGCGGTCCACGCTGGTTT
GCCCCAGCAGGCGAAAATCCTGTTTGATGGTGGTTAACGGCGGGATATAACATGAGCTGTCTTCGGTATC
GTCGTATCCCACTACCGAGATATCCGCACCAACGCGCAGCCCGGACTCGGTAATGGCGCGCATTGCGCCC
AGCGCCATCTGATCGTTGGCAACCAGCATCGCAGTGGGAACGATGCCCTCATTCAGCATTTGCATGGTTT
GTTGAAAACCGGACATGGCACTCCAGTCGCCTTCCCGTTCCGCTATCGGCTGAATTTGATTGCGAGTGAG
ATATTTATGCCAGCCAGCCAGACGCAGACGCGCCGAGACAGAACTTAATGGGCCCGCTAACAGCGCGATT
TGCTGGTGACCCAATGCGACCAGATGCTCCACGCCCAGTCGCGTACCGTCTTCATGGGAGAAAATAATAC
TGTTGATGGGTGTCTGGTCAGAGACATCAAGAAATAACGCCGGAACATTAGTGCAGGCAGCTTCCACAGC
AATGGCATCCTGGTCATCCAGCGGATAGTTAATGATCAGCCCACTGACGCGTTGCGCGAGAAGATTGTGC
ACCGCCGCTTTACAGGCTTCGACGCCGCTTCGTTCTACCATCGACACCACCACGCTGGCACCCAGTTGAT
CGGCGCGAGATTTAATCGCCGCGACAATTTGCGACGGCGCGTGCAGGGCCAGACTGGAGGTGGCAACGCC
AATCAGCAACGACTGTTTGCCCGCCAGTTGTTGTGCCACGCGGTTGGGAATGTAATTCAGCTCCGCCATC
GCCGCTTCCACTTTTTCCCGCGTTTTCGCAGAAACGTGGCTGGCCTGGTTCACCACGCGGGAAACGGTCT
GATAAGAGACACCGGCATACTCTGCGACATCGTATAACGTTACTGGTTTCACATTCACCACCCTGAATTG
ACTCTCTTCCGGGCGCTATCATGCCATACCGCGAAAGGTTTTGCGCCATTCGATGGTGTCCGGGATCTCG
ACGCTCTCCCTTATGCGACTCCTGCATTAGGAAGCAGCCCAGTAGTAGGTTGAGGCCGTTGAGCACCGCC
GCCGCAAGGAATGGTGCATGCAAGGAGATGGCGCCCAACAGTCCCCCGGCCACGGGGCCTGCCACCATAC
CCACGCCGAAACAAGCGCTCATGAGCCCGAAGTGGCGAGCCCGATCTTCCCCATCGGTGATGTCGGCGAT
ATAGGCGCCAGCAACCGCACCTGTGGCGCCGGTGATGCCGGCCACGATGCGTCCGGCGTAGAGGATCGAG
ATCTCGATCCCGCGAAATTAATACGACTCACTATAGGGGAATTGTGAGCGGATAACAATTCCCCTCTAGA
AATAATTTTGTTTAACTTTAAGAAGGAGATATACCATGAGCAAGCATCACCATCATTCAGGCCATCACCA
TACCGGACACCACCATCATTCAGGCAGTCATCACCATTCCGGATCTGCTGCGGGTGGCGAAGAAGATAAG
AAACCGGCAGGTGGCGAAGGTGGCGGTGCCCATATCAACCTGAAAGTGAAAGGTCAAGACGGCAACGAAG
TCTTTTTCCGCATCAAACGTTCTACCCAGCTGAAAAAGCTGATGAACGCATACTGTGACCGTCAGTCTGT
AGACATGACCGCAATTGCTTTCCTGTTTGATGGTCGTCGCCTGCGTGCGGAACAGACCCCGGATGAACTG
GAGATGGAAGATGGCGACGAAATCGACGCAATGCTTCATCAGACTGGTGGCATGCCGAGCGCGCTGGATG
CGATTGTGGCGGATGTGCGTGAAGATGTTGCCGCACGTGAGGCCGTTGTTCCATTCGACGAGATCAAGGA
GCGTGCAGCCCGTGCTCCACCCCCGCGTGACGTCTTAGCCGCATTACGTGCCCCTGGTGTCGGTATCATC
GCACTTTACTTACGTAAGTCTCCATCTGGTCTCGACGTAGAGCGTGACCCAATCGAGTACGCCAAGACTG
CTGAGAAGTACGCCGTAGCCTTAGTTGTTTTCACTGACGAGAAGTACCACAATGGGTCGTACGAGGACCT
TGAGAAGATCCGTTCTGCCGTTGACATCCCTGTAATCTGTTTCGACATCATCGTAGACCCATACCAAATC
TACTTGGCCCGTGCCTACCAAGCCGACGCTATCGTCTTATTATTGTCAGTACTTGACGACGAGCAATACC
GTCAACTTGCCGCCGTAGCCCACTCTCTTAATATGGGTGTTATCGTTGACGTCCACACAGAAGAGGAGCT
CGAGCGTGCCTTAAAGGCAGGTGCCGAGATCATCGGTATCCTTAATCAAGACCTCAAGACGTTCGAGGTT
GACCGTAATACGGCAGAGCGTTTGGGGCGTCTCGCTCGTGAGCGTGGTTTCACTGGAGTCTTACTCGCAG
TCGGTGGGTACTCGACTAAGGAAGAGTTAAAGTCCATGCGTGGTTTATTCGACGCCGTTTTAATCGGTGA
GTCACTCATGCGCGCGCCGGATCCGGAAAAAGCGATTCGCGAACTGGTGGGCTAATAA
Features (pLannotate 1.2.2; 18 found; start..end, strand, type, name):
     10..59      +  CDS            SET1 (fragment): solubility-enhancement tag derived from T7 phage gene 10B
     67..114     +  terminator     T7 terminator: transcription terminator for bacteriophage T7 RNA polymerase
    151..579     +  rep_origin     f1 ori (sequence partly withheld): f1 bacteriophage origin of replication; arrow indicates direction of (+) strand synthesis
    632..689     +  promoter       AmpR promoter (fragment): bla
    698..1513    -  CDS            KanR: aminoglycoside phosphotransferase; aph(3')-Ia; confers resistance to kanamycin in bacteria or G418 (Geneticin®) in eukaryotes
   1635..2223    +  rep_origin     ori: high-copy-number ColE1/pMB1/pBR322/pUC origin of replication
   2409..2548    -  misc_feature   bom: basis of mobility region from pBR322
   2650..2841    -  CDS            rop: Rop protein, which maintains plasmids at low copy number; rop
   2858..3238    +  CDS            YPB1_ECOLX: Protein predicted: Swiss-Prot protein existence level 4. From Escherichia coli.
   3310..3601    -  CDS            TcR (fragment): tetracycline efflux protein; tet; confers resistance to tetracycline
   3616..3637    -  protein_bind   CAP binding site: CAP binding activates transcription in the presence of cAMP. E. coli catabolite activator protein
   3650..4732    -  CDS            lacI: lac repressor; lacI; The lac repressor binds to the lac operator to inhibit transcription in E. coli. This inhibition can be relieved by adding lactose or isopropyl-β-D-thiogalactopyranoside (IPTG).
   4733..4810    -  promoter       lacI promoter: lacI
   4818..5097    -  CDS            TcR (fragment): tetracycline efflux protein; tet; confers resistance to tetracycline
   5119..5137    +  promoter       T7 promoter: promoter for bacteriophage T7 RNA polymerase
   5138..5162    +  protein_bind   lac operator: The lac repressor binds to the lac operator to inhibit transcription in E. coli. This inhibition can be relieved by adding lactose or isopropyl-β-D-thiogalactopyranoside (IPTG). lac repressor encoded by lacI
   5177..5199    +  RBS            RBS: efficient ribosome binding site from bacteriophage T7 gene 10 (Olins and Rangwala, 1989)
   5287..5571    +  CDS            SUMO1 (fragment): SUMO1_ORYSJ - Also known as SMT3, SUM1. Experimental evidence at protein level: Swiss-Prot protein existence level 1. Ubiquitin-like protein which can be covalently attached to target lysines as a monomer. Does not seem to be involved in protein degradation and may function as an antagonist of ubiquitin in the degradation process (By similarity). From Oryza sativa subsp. japonica (Rice).
