[The description below was written by a language model from this plasmid's Addgene catalogue record and pLannotate feature annotations shown in this document.]
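Description:
pET28-hisSumo-KE-Des27.6 is a bacterial expression plasmid of about 6.3 kb, built on the pET28 backbone, for producing Des27.6, a fully synthetic, computationally designed enzyme that catalyses Kemp elimination. It is selected with kanamycin through an aph(3')-Ia (KanR) gene and replicates from a ColE1/pMB1-type origin. The catalogue lists it as high copy, although the annotated backbone retains the rop gene and the bom region from pBR322, which normally moderate copy number. An f1 origin is also present, as are short tetracycline-resistance fragments and other pBR322-derived remnants that have no functional role.

The expression cassette follows the standard pET layout. A T7 promoter is immediately followed by a lac operator and the strong T7 gene 10 ribosome binding site, and a T7 terminator closes the unit. The plasmid-borne lacI gene, with its own promoter, supplies lac repressor, so transcription stays low until IPTG is added in a host that provides T7 RNA polymerase. The open reading frame encodes an N-terminal 12xHis tag fused to bdSUMO, followed by the Des27.6 insert, which was introduced by Golden Gate cloning. The automated annotation picks up the SUMO module only as a partial match to a rice SUMO1 homologue. It does not annotate the His tag or the designed enzyme, as expected for a novel synthetic sequence, and the insert presumably occupies the unannotated stretch between the SUMO segment and the terminator. The His tag allows metal-affinity purification, and SUMO fusions generally aid solubility and can be removed with a SUMO-specific protease. The plasmid is intended for recombinant production of the designed Kemp eliminase; the record does not specify downstream applications.
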