Addgene plasmid #248002: pET28-hisSumo-KE-Des27.6
Purpose: Expression of synthetic Kemp eliminase (Des27.6)
Depositing lab: Sarel Fleishman. Depositing organization: Weizmann Institute of Science. Publication: Complete computational design of high-efficiency Kemp elimination enzymes. Listov D, Vos E, Hoffka G, Hoch SY, Berg A, Hamer-Rogotner S, Dym O, Kamerlin SCL, Fleishman SJ. Nature. 2025 Jul;643(8074):1421-1427. doi: 10.1038/s41586-025-09136-2. Epub 2025 Jun 18. PubMed 40533551.
Backbone
  Vector backbone: pET28
  Vector type: Bacterial Expression
Growth in bacteria
  Bacterial resistance: Kanamycin, 50 μg/mL
  Growth temperature: 37°C
  Growth strain: DH5alpha
  Copy number: High Copy
Gene/Insert
  Gene/Insert name: KE-Des27.6
  Species: Synthetic
  Promoter: T7
  Tag / fusion protein: 12xHis-bdSumo (N terminal on insert)
  Cloning method: Golden Gate
Terms and licenses: Academic/Nonprofit Terms; Industry Terms: Not Available to Industry
How to cite: pET28-hisSumo-KE-Des27.6 was a gift from Sarel Fleishman (Addgene plasmid # 248002 ; http://n2t.net/addgene:248002 ; RRID:Addgene_248002)
